Addgene plasmid #182402: pRSFDuet-1_StefinA
Purpose: Bacterial expression of stefinA
Depositing lab: Dan Mulvihill. Depositing organization: London and South East University Group (LASE). Publication: High-yield vesicle-packaged recombinant protein production from E. coli. Eastwood TA, Baker K, Streather BR, Allen N, Wang L, Botchway SW, Brown IR, Hiscock JR, Lennon C, Mulvihill DP. Cell Rep Methods. 2023 Feb 2;3(2):100396. doi: 10.1016/j.crmeth.2023.100396. eCollection 2023 Feb 27. PubMed 36936078.
Backbone
  Vector backbone: pRSFDUET-1
  Backbone manufacturer: Novagen
  Vector type: Bacterial Expression
Growth in bacteria
  Bacterial resistance: Kanamycin, 50 μg/mL
  Growth temperature: 37°C
  Growth strain: DH5alpha
  Copy number: High Copy
Gene/Insert
  Gene/Insert name: stefin
  Species: H. sapiens (human)
  GenBank ID: UniProtKB: P01040
  Entrez Gene: CSTA (a.k.a. AREI, PSS4, STF1, STFA)
  Promoter: T7
  Cloning method: Restriction Enzyme; 5′ cloning site Unknown (unknown if destroyed); 3′ cloning site Unknown (unknown if destroyed)
Resource information
  A portion of this plasmid was derived from a plasmid made by: Synthetic
Terms and licenses: Academic/Nonprofit Terms; Industry Terms: Not Available to Industry
How to cite: pRSFDuet-1_StefinA was a gift from Dan Mulvihill (Addgene plasmid # 182402 ; http://n2t.net/addgene:182402 ; RRID:Addgene_182402)
