[The description below was written by a language model from this plasmid's Addgene catalogue record and pLannotate feature annotations shown in this document.]
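Description:
pRSFDuet-1_StefinA is a bacterial expression plasmid built on the Novagen pRSFDuet-1 backbone, carrying the human CSTA gene, which encodes stefin A (cystatin A), an intracellular thiol proteinase inhibitor. The sequenced plasmid is about 4.1 kb. It replicates from the RSF1030 origin, listed as high copy, which is compatible with other common origins, so the plasmid can coexist in E. coli with additional plasmids. Selection is by kanamycin through the aph(3')-Ia aminoglycoside phosphotransferase gene. The insert is recorded as being of synthetic origin, and the restriction sites used for cloning are not stated.

As in other Duet vectors, the feature table shows two T7 promoter/lac operator units. The first, which spans the numbering origin, is followed by a T7 gene 10 ribosome binding site, but no coding sequence is annotated there. The CSTA open reading frame lies downstream of the second T7 promoter/lac operator and upstream of the T7 terminator. Short annotated fragments follow the coding sequence: a match to the His-containing part of a composite tag, then a partial S-tag. This suggests a C-terminal 6xHis tag and residual vector-derived S-tag sequence, although the record does not say whether these are in frame with stefin A. The small SET1, TcR and extra AmpR promoter hits are probably incidental backbone matches. A plasmid-borne lacI gene with its own promoter supplies lac repressor, so expression is held off until IPTG induction in a host that provides T7 RNA polymerase. The plasmid is intended for recombinant production of stefin A in E. coli, and the associated publication concerns high-yield, vesicle-packaged recombinant protein production.
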