Features (pLannotate 1.2.2; 19 found; start..end, strand, type, name):
      3..27      +  protein_bind   lac operator: The lac repressor binds to the lac operator to inhibit transcription in E. coli. This inhibition can be relieved by adding lactose or isopropyl-β-D-thiogalactopyranoside (IPTG). lac repressor encoded by lacI
     42..64      +  RBS            RBS: efficient ribosome binding site from bacteriophage T7 gene 10 (Olins and Rangwala, 1989)
    214..232     +  promoter       T7 promoter: promoter for bacteriophage T7 RNA polymerase
    233..257     +  protein_bind   lac operator: The lac repressor binds to the lac operator to inhibit transcription in E. coli. This inhibition can be relieved by adding lactose or isopropyl-β-D-thiogalactopyranoside (IPTG). lac repressor encoded by lacI
    315..608     +  CDS            CSTA: CYTA_HUMAN - Also known as STF1, STFA. Experimental evidence at protein level: Swiss-Prot protein existence level 1. This is an intracellular thiol proteinase inhibitor. Has an important role in desmosome-mediated cell-cell adhesion in the lower levels of the epidermis. From Homo sapiens (Human).
    615..632     +  CDS            capTEV™ (fragment): composite tag for in vivo biotinylation, TEV protease cleavage, and 6xHis tagging
    648..689     +  CDS            S-Tag (fragment): affinity and epitope tag derived from pancreatic ribonuclease A
    719..736     +  CDS            SET1 (fragment): solubility-enhancement tag derived from T7 phage gene 10B
    744..791     +  terminator     T7 terminator: transcription terminator for bacteriophage T7 RNA polymerase
    955..1012    +  promoter       AmpR promoter (fragment): bla
   1021..1836    -  CDS            KanR: aminoglycoside phosphotransferase; aph(3')-Ia; confers resistance to kanamycin in bacteria or G418 (Geneticin®) in eukaryotes
   1837..1928    -  promoter       AmpR promoter: bla
   1944..2693    -  rep_origin     RSF ori: Plasmids containing the RSF 1030 origin of replication can be propagated in E. coli cells that contain additional plasmids with compatible origins.
   2776..2840    -  CDS            TcR (fragment): tetracycline efflux protein; tet; confers resistance to tetracycline
   2855..2876    -  protein_bind   CAP binding site: CAP binding activates transcription in the presence of cAMP. E. coli catabolite activator protein
   2889..3971    -  CDS            lacI: lac repressor; lacI; The lac repressor binds to the lac operator to inhibit transcription in E. coli. This inhibition can be relieved by adding lactose or isopropyl-β-D-thiogalactopyranoside (IPTG).
   3972..4049    -  promoter       lacI promoter: lacI
   4057..4092    -  CDS            TcR (fragment): tetracycline efflux protein; tet; confers resistance to tetracycline
   4095..2       +  promoter       T7 promoter (across the origin): promoter for bacteriophage T7 RNA polymerase
>Addgene plasmid #182402 | pRSFDuet-1_StefinA | addgene full sequence | sequence record 360469 | Addgene NGS Result
GGGGAATTGTGAGCGGATAACAATTCCCCTGTAGAAATAATTTTGTTTAACTTTAATAAGGAGATATACC
ATGGGCAGCAGCCATCACCATCATCACCACAGCCAGGATCCGAATTCGAGCTCGGCGCGCCTGCAGGTCG
ACAAGCTTGCGGCCGCATAATGCTTAAGTCGAACAGAAAGTAATCGTATTGTACACGGCCGCATAATCGA
AATTAATACGACTCACTATAGGGGAATTGTGAGCGGATAACAATTCCCCATCTTAGTATATTAGTTAAGT
ATAAGAAGGAGATATACATATGGGAGGAAGCGGAATGATTCCCGGCGGTTTATCAGAGGCAAAACCCGCG
ACGCCAGAGATTCAAGAAATCGTCGACAAAGTTAAACCGCAATTGGAAGAGAAGACCAATGAAACTTATG
GCAAGTTAGAGGCCGTTCAATACAAGACCCAAGTTGTTGCCGGCACGAATTATTACATTAAGGTTCGTGC
GGGCGACAATAAGTACATGCACCTCAAGGTCTTTAAATCATTGCCTGGTCAGAATGAGGATCTCGTTTTA
ACGGGCTACCAAGTTGACAAGAATAAAGACGACGAACTCACTGGATTTGGTACCCATCATCATCATCATC
ATTAACTCGAGTCTGGTAAAGAAACCGCTGCTGCGAAATTTGAACGCCAGCACATGGACTCGTCTACTAG
CGCAGCTTAATTAACCTAGGCTGCTGCCACCGCTGAGCAATAACTAGCATAACCCCTTGGGGCCTCTAAA
CGGGTCTTGAGGGGTTTTTTGCTGAAACCTCAGGCATTTGAGAAGCACACGGTCACACTGCTTCCGGTAG
TCAATAAACCGGTAAACCAGCAATAGACATAAGCGGCTATTTAACGACCCTGCCCTGAACCGACGACAAG
CTGACGACCGGGTCTCCGCAAGTGGCACTTTTCGGGGAAATGTGCGCGGAACCCCTATTTGTTTATTTTT
CTAAATACATTCAAATATGTATCCGCTCATGAATTAATTCTTAGAAAAACTCATCGAGCATCAAATGAAA
CTGCAATTTATTCATATCAGGATTATCAATACCATATTTTTGAAAAAGCCGTTTCTGTAATGAAGGAGAA
AACTCACCGAGGCAGTTCCATAGGATGGCAAGATCCTGGTATCGGTCTGCGATTCCGACTCGTCCAACAT
CAATACAACCTATTAATTTCCCCTCGTCAAAAATAAGGTTATCAAGTGAGAAATCACCATGAGTGACGAC
TGAATCCGGTGAGAATGGCAAAAGTTTATGCATTTCTTTCCAGACTTGTTCAACAGGCCAGCCATTACGC
TCGTCATCAAAATCACTCGCATCAACCAAACCGTTATTCATTCGTGATTGCGCCTGAGCGAGACGAAATA
CGCGGTCGCTGTTAAAAGGACAATTACAAACAGGAATCGAATGCAACCGGCGCAGGAACACTGCCAGCGC
ATCAACAATATTTTCACCTGAATCAGGATATTCTTCTAATACCTGGAATGCTGTTTTCCCGGGGATCGCA
GTGGTGAGTAACCATGCATCATCAGGAGTACGGATAAAATGCTTGATGGTCGGAAGAGGCATAAATTCCG
TCAGCCAGTTTAGTCTGACCATCTCATCTGTAACATCATTGGCAACGCTACCTTTGCCATGTTTCAGAAA
CAACTCTGGCGCATCGGGCTTCCCATACAATCGATAGATTGTCGCACCTGATTGCCCGACATTATCGCGA
GCCCATTTATACCCATATAAATCAGCATCCATGTTGGAATTTAATCGCGGCCTAGAGCAAGACGTTTCCC
GTTGAATATGGCTCATACTCTTCCTTTTTCAATATTATTGAAGCATTTATCAGGGTTATTGTCTCATGAG
CGGATACATATTTGAATGTATTTAGAAAAATAAACAAATAGGCATGCAGCGCTCTTCCGCTTCCTCGCTC
ACTGACTCGCTACGCTCGGTCGTTCGACTGCGGCGAGCGGTGTCAGCTCACTCAAAAGCGGTAATACGGT
TATCCACAGAATCAGGGGATAAAGCCGGAAAGAACATGTGAGCAAAAAGCAAAGCACCGGAAGAAGCCAA
CGCCGCAGGCGTTTTTCCATAGGCTCCGCCCCCCTGACGAGCATCACAAAAATCGACGCTCAAGCCAGAG
GTGGCGAAACCCGACAGGACTATAAAGATACCAGGCGTTTCCCCCTGGAAGCTCCCTCGTGCGCTCTCCT
GTTCCGACCCTGCCGCTTACCGGATACCTGTCCGCCTTTCTCCCTTCGGGAAGCGTGGCGCTTTCTCATA
GCTCACGCTGTTGGTATCTCAGTTCGGTGTAGGTCGTTCGCTCCAAGCTGGGCTGTGTGCACGAACCCCC
CGTTCAGCCCGACCGCTGCGCCTTATCCGGTAACTATCGTCTTGAGTCCAACCCGGTAAGACACGACTTA
TCGCCACTGGCAGCAGCCATTGGTAACTGATTTAGAGGACTTTGTCTTGAAGTTATGCACCTGTTAAGGC
TAAACTGAAAGAACAGATTTTGGTGAGTGCGGTCCTCCAACCCACTTACCTTGGTTCAAAGAGTTGGTAG
CTCAGCGAACCTTGAGAAAACCACCGTTGGTAGCGGTGGTTTTTCTTTATTTATGAGATGATGAATCAAT
CGGTCTATCAAGTCAACGAACAGCTATTCCGTTACTCTAGATTTCAGTGCAATTTATCTCTTCAAATGTA
GCACCTGAAGTCAGCCCCATACGATATAAGTTGTAATTCTCATGTTAGTCATGCCCCGCGCCCACCGGAA
GGAGCTGACTGGGTTGAAGGCTCTCAAGGGCATCGGTCGAGATCCCGGTGCCTAATGAGTGAGCTAACTT
ACATTAATTGCGTTGCGCTCACTGCCCGCTTTCCAGTCGGGAAACCTGTCGTGCCAGCTGCATTAATGAA
TCGGCCAACGCGCGGGGAGAGGCGGTTTGCGTATTGGGCGCCAGGGTGGTTTTTCTTTTCACCAGTGAGA
CGGGCAACAGCTGATTGCCCTTCACCGCCTGGCCCTGAGAGAGTTGCAGCAAGCGGTCCACGCTGGTTTG
CCCCAGCAGGCGAAAATCCTGTTTGATGGTGGTTAACGGCGGGATATAACATGAGCTGTCTTCGGTATCG
TCGTATCCCACTACCGAGATGTCCGCACCAACGCGCAGCCCGGACTCGGTAATGGCGCGCATTGCGCCCA
GCGCCATCTGATCGTTGGCAACCAGCATCGCAGTGGGAACGATGCCCTCATTCAGCATTTGCATGGTTTG
TTGAAAACCGGACATGGCACTCCAGTCGCCTTCCCGTTCCGCTATCGGCTGAATTTGATTGCGAGTGAGA
TATTTATGCCAGCCAGCCAGACGCAGACGCGCCGAGACAGAACTTAATGGGCCCGCTAACAGCGCGATTT
GCTGGTGACCCAATGCGACCAGATGCTCCACGCCCAGTCGCGTACCGTCTTCATGGGAGAAAATAATACT
GTTGATGGGTGTCTGGTCAGAGACATCAAGAAATAACGCCGGAACATTAGTGCAGGCAGCTTCCACAGCA
ATGGCATCCTGGTCATCCAGCGGATAGTTAATGATCAGCCCACTGACGCGTTGCGCGAGAAGATTGTGCA
CCGCCGCTTTACAGGCTTCGACGCCGCTTCGTTCTACCATCGACACCACCACGCTGGCACCCAGTTGATC
GGCGCGAGATTTAATCGCCGCGACAATTTGCGACGGCGCGTGCAGGGCCAGACTGGAGGTGGCAACGCCA
ATCAGCAACGACTGTTTGCCCGCCAGTTGTTGTGCCACGCGGTTGGGAATGTAATTCAGCTCCGCCATCG
CCGCTTCCACTTTTTCCCGCGTTTTCGCAGAAACGTGGCTGGCCTGGTTCACCACGCGGGAAACGGTCTG
ATAAGAGACACCGGCATACTCTGCGACATCGTATAACGTTACTGGTTTCACATTCACCACCCTGAATTGA
CTCTCTTCCGGGCGCTATCATGCCATACCGCGAAAGGTTTTGCGCCATTCGATGGTGTCCGGGATCTCGA
CGCTCTCCCTTATGCGACTCCTGCATTAGGAAATTAATACGACTCACTATA
